Addgene plasmid #208138: AiP1457 - pAAV-AiE2E121m-minBGpromoter-SYFP2-WPRE3-bGHpA
Purpose: Direct-expressing SYFP2 in astrocytes AAV Virus
Depositing lab: Allen Institute for Brain Science & Bosiljka Tasic. Depositing organization: Allen Institute. Publication: A suite of enhancer AAVs and transgenic mouse lines for genetic access to cortical cell types. Ben-Simon Y, Hooper M, Narayan S, Daigle TL, Dwivedi D, Way SW, Oster A, Stafford DA, Mich JK, Taormina MJ, Martinez RA, Opitz-Araya X, Roth JR, Alexander JR, Allen S, Amster A, Arbuckle J, Ayala A, Baker PM, Bakken TE, Barcelli T, Barta S, Bendrick J, Bertagnolli D, Bielstein C, Bishwakarma P, Bowlus J, Boyer G, Brouner K, Casian B, Casper T, Chakka AB, Chakrabarty R, Chance RK, Chavan S, Clark M, Colbert K, Collman F, Daniel S, Departee M, DiValentin P, Donadio N, Dotson N, Egdorf T, Fliss T, Gabitto M, Garcia J, Gary A, Gasperini M, Gloe J, Goldy J, Gore BB, Graybuck L, Greisman N, Haeseleer F, Halterman C, Haradon Z, Hastings SD, Helback O, Ho W, Hockemeyer D, Huang C, Huff S, Hunker A, Johansen N, Jones D, Juneau Z, Kalmbach B, Kannan M, Khem S, Kussick E, Kutsal R, Larsen R, Lee C, Lee AY, Leibly M, Lenz GH, Li S, Liang E, Lusk N, Madigan Z, Malloy J, Malone J, McCue R, Melchor J, Mollenkopf T, Moosman S, Morin E, Newman D, Ng L, Ngo K, Omstead V, Otto S, Oyama A, Pena N, Pham T, Phillips E, Pom CA, Potekhina L, Ransford S, Ray PL, Rette D, Reynoldson C, Rimorin C, Rocha D, Ruiz A, Sanchez REA, Sawyer L, Sedeno-Cortes A, Sevigny JP, Shapovalova N, Shepard N, Shulga L, Sigler AR, Siverts L, Soliman S, Somasundaram S, Staats B, Stewart K, Szelenyi E, Tieu M, Trader C, Tran A, van Velthoven CTJ, Walker M, Wang Y, Weed N, Wirthlin M, Wood T, Wynalda B, Yao Z, Zhou T, Ariza J, Dee N, Reding M, Ronellenfitch K, Mufti S, Sunkin SM, Smith KA, Esposito L, Waters J, Thyagarajan B, Yao S, Lein ES, Zeng H, Levi BP, Ngai J, Ting JT, Tasic B. Cell. 2025 May 16:S0092-8674(25)00513-6. doi: 10.1016/j.cell.2025.05.002. PubMed 40403729.
Backbone
  Vector backbone: rAAV
  Backbone manufacturer: Allen Institute for Brain Science
  Vector type: AAV
Growth in bacteria
  Bacterial resistance: Ampicillin, 100 μg/mL
  Growth temperature: 37°C
  Growth strain: NEB Stable
  Copy number: High Copy
Gene/Insert
  Gene/Insert name: SYFP2
  Species: Synthetic
  Insert size (bp): 720
  Mutation: NA
  Promoter: Beta Globin minimal promoter
  Cloning method: Restriction Enzyme; 5′ cloning site Unknown (unknown if destroyed)
Terms and licenses: Academic/Nonprofit Terms; Industry Terms: Not Available to Industry
Depositor comments: Funded by the Brain Initiative. Please visit https://doi.org/10.1101/2023.09.20.558718 for bioRxiv preprint.
How to cite: AiP1457 - pAAV-AiE2E121m-minBGpromoter-SYFP2-WPRE3-bGHpA was a gift from Allen Institute for Brain Science & Bosiljka Tasic (Addgene plasmid # 208138 ; http://n2t.net/addgene:208138 ; RRID:Addgene_208138)
