[The description below was written by a language model from this plasmid's Addgene catalogue record and pLannotate feature annotations shown in this document.]
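Description:
AiP1457 - pAAV-AiE2E121m-minBGpromoter-SYFP2-WPRE3-bGHpA is a recombinant AAV transfer plasmid of about 5.25 kb from a collection of enhancer-driven AAV vectors built for genetic access to cortical cell types. It is propagated in E. coli through a high-copy ColE1/pUC-type origin and selected with ampicillin via the β-lactamase gene and its native promoter. An f1 phage origin and small remnants of pBR322 bom and rop sequences are also present in the backbone. The record lists a recombination-deficient growth strain, a common choice for keeping the repeat-rich AAV inverted terminal repeats intact.

The payload sits between AAV2 ITRs, which direct replication and packaging of the intervening DNA into AAV particles. The right ITR is annotated in full, while the left one is detected only as two short fragments. Judging from the construct name, a putative enhancer designated AiE2E121m lies upstream of a beta-globin minimal promoter. Neither element is annotated in the feature table, although an unannotated stretch of roughly 1.1 kb between the left ITR and the reporter is where they would be expected. In this design the minimal promoter has little activity on its own, so the enhancer determines where expression occurs. It drives SYFP2, a rapidly maturing monomeric yellow fluorescent protein, followed by WPRE3, a shortened woodchuck posttranscriptional element that boosts transcript expression and is annotated here as two WPRE fragments, and then the bovine growth hormone polyadenylation signal. The stated purpose is direct, recombinase-independent SYFP2 labelling of astrocytes after viral delivery. The record does not state the enhancer's genomic origin or a recommended capsid.
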