Features (pLannotate 1.2.2; 14 found; start..end, strand, type, name):
     12..39      +  repeat_region  AAV2 ITR (fragment): inverted terminal repeat of adeno-associated virus serotype 2 inverted
     68..95      +  repeat_region  AAV2 ITR (fragment): inverted terminal repeat of adeno-associated virus serotype 2 inverted
   1269..1985    +  CDS            SYFP2: SYFP2 is a basic (constitutively fluorescent) yellow fluorescent protein published in 2006, derived from Aequorea victoria. It is reported to be a very rapidly-maturing monomer with moderate acid sensitivity.
   2025..2182    +  misc_feature   WPRE (fragment): woodchuck hepatitis virus posttranscriptional regulatory element
   2188..2268    +  misc_feature   WPRE (fragment): woodchuck hepatitis virus posttranscriptional regulatory element
   2285..2396    +  polyA_signal   bGH poly(A) signal: bovine growth hormone polyadenylation signal
   2514..2654    +  repeat_region  AAV2 ITR: inverted terminal repeat of adeno-associated virus serotype 2 inverted
   2659..2710    -  misc_feature   bom (fragment): basis of mobility region from pBR322
   2729..3184    +  rep_origin     f1 ori (sequence partly withheld): f1 bacteriophage origin of replication; arrow indicates direction of (+) strand synthesis
   3185..3234    -  misc_feature   bom (fragment): basis of mobility region from pBR322
   3336..3371    -  CDS            rop (fragment): Rop protein, which maintains plasmids at low copy number; rop
   3466..3570    +  promoter       AmpR promoter: bla
   3571..4431    +  CDS            AmpR: β-lactamase; bla; confers resistance to ampicillin, carbenicillin, and related antibiotics
   4602..5190    +  rep_origin     ori: high-copy-number ColE1/pMB1/pBR322/pUC origin of replication
>Addgene plasmid #208138 | AiP1457 - pAAV-AiE2E121m-minBGpromoter-SYFP2-WPRE3-bGHpA | addgene full sequence | sequence record 410558 | Addgene NGS Result
CCTGCAGGCAGCTGCGCGCTCGCTCGCTCACTGAGGCCGCCCGGGCGTCGGGCGACCTTTGGTCGCCCGG
CCTCAGTGAGCGAGCGAGCGCGCAGAGAGGGAGTGGCCAACTCCATCACTAGGGGTTCCTGCGGCCGCAC
GCGTTGTAAGAGTAATAATCGCCGGCGTGCCTGTGAGTATGTCTGTGGGGTACTCTCTTAATTAAGTTAA
TTGATGTGAGAAGACCCAGGCCAGTATAGGGAGCACCATTCCCTAGGCAGGGGGCGGGTTATGAAACAAA
TGAGTAGGGGAAATTGAGCTGAGCACAAGTAGCCTGCATACATGCAGTTAGTTCTCTCTGTTCTTGTCTG
TGGATGTGATGCGACCAGCTGCCTCAAGCTCTCACCCTTGTAGGTTCCCTACACTGATAGACTGTAACCT
GGAATTGTGAGCTAAATGCAGCCATTTTCCTTTCAAATTGTTTTTTAGCCAGAGTAATTTTACGACAGCC
ATAGAAACCAAACTAGGGCAGGCCCCTAAACACAGCATTTTTAACAAGAGCCCAGGCACTGCTCTTTCTG
CTGAGCCTTGGTTTTGGAAAGAAAGGTCAAGAGCCTTTTATGAATGCAGGATGCACCTCTCTTATGCTTC
CTCCCCTTGCCCCGTCTCCAAGGCATCCATTGAGTGCCTGTGTGCATGAGGCTGGGCTCCAACTTGTAGC
AAAGAAACAAGACACTTGGCATTCAAAGGGGACTCGGTGTGGACCCAACCTTGGAGCTCTCCCTTCTTCT
TTTATTTTTTGGCTAAGAGCAAAATGAACCACAGCATCCAGTTCCTGGGGCGCACAACCATGGCCTTACT
TTTCAGGGAAACAAACCCCCAAACACTTGGAGAGAAGCTGGCTTTAGGGCTGTGCCTGTGGCTGTAAATC
GCCTTTGAACATTGTGGAACATCTTGGGCCTTTCCTTCAGAAGTCTTTCGAAATTGTTGACGTCCCTGCT
GTCTGTAAAGAGACAAACTGCTCTTTCATCTGAGCTCACTTGGCATTGGGACATGGCCTGTCTGTCCCCT
TGGCTTGTTGTTTCTAACCTCTTCCTTTCTATCCTGTCTTAGTCTGGAGCCCTGTCGCTCTGCATTCAAT
GGTGGGCATTGTCACACGAGTGAATCTCACTTAGCCCAAGACGCCGGCGGAGCTCGGGCTGGGCATAAAA
GTCAGGGCAGAGCCATCTATTGCTTACATTTGCTTCTGGGATCCAGATCTTTCGAAGCTAGCGCTACCGG
TCGCCACCATGGTGAGCAAGGGCGAGGAGCTGTTCACCGGGGTGGTGCCCATCCTGGTCGAGCTGGACGG
CGACGTAAACGGCCACAAGTTCAGCGTGTCCGGCGAGGGCGAGGGCGATGCCACCTACGGCAAGCTGACC
CTGAAGCTGATCTGCACCACCGGCAAGCTGCCCGTGCCCTGGCCCACCCTCGTGACCACCCTGGGCTACG
GCGTGCAGTGCTTCGCCCGCTACCCCGACCACATGAAGCAGCACGACTTCTTCAAGTCCGCCATGCCCGA
AGGCTACGTCCAGGAGCGCACCATCTTCTTCAAGGACGACGGCAACTACAAGACCCGCGCCGAGGTGAAG
TTCGAGGGCGACACCCTGGTGAACCGCATCGAGCTGAAGGGCATCGACTTCAAGGAGGACGGCAACATCC
TGGGGCACAAGCTGGAGTACAACTACAACAGCCACAACGTCTATATCACCGCCGACAAGCAGAAGAACGG
CATCAAGGCCAACTTCAAGATCCGCCACAACATCGAGGACGGCGGCGTGCAGCTCGCCGACCACTACCAG
CAGAACACCCCCATCGGCGACGGCCCCGTGCTGCTGCCCGACAACCACTACCTGAGCTACCAGTCCAAGC
TGAGCAAAGACCCCAACGAGAAGCGCGATCACATGGTCCTGCTGGAGTTCGTGACCGCCGCCGGGATCAC
TCTCGGCATGGACGAGCTGTACAAGTAAGTCGACGGCGCGCCGCGGCCGCGAATTCGATATCATAATCAA
CCTCTGGATTACAAAATTTGTGAAAGATTGACTGGTATTCTTAACTATGTTGCTCCTTTTACGCTATGTG
GATACGCTGCTTTAATGCCTTTGTATCATGCTATTGCTTCCCGTATGGCTTTCATTTTCTCCTCCTTGTA
TAAATCCTGGTTAGTTCTTGCCACGGCGGAACTCATCGCCGCCTGCCTTGCCCGCTGCTGGACAGGGGCT
CGGCTGTTGGGCACTGACAATTCCGTGGCTCGAGAGATCTTCGACTGTGCCTTCTAGTTGCCAGCCATCT
GTTGTTTGCCCCTCCCCCGTGCCTTCCTTGACCCTGGAAGGTGCCACTCCCACTGTCCTTTCCTAATAAA
ATGAGGAAATTGCATCGCATTGTCTGAGTAGGTGTCATTCTATTCTGGGGGGTGGGGTGGGGCAGGACAG
CAAGGGGGAGGATTGGGAAGACAATAGCAGGCATGAGATCTCACGTGCGGACCGAGCGGCCGCAGGAACC
CCTAGTGATGGAGTTGGCCACTCCCTCTCTGCGCGCTCGCTCGCTCACTGAGGCCGGGCGACCAAAGGTC
GCCCGACGCCCGGGCTTTGCCCGGGCGGCCTCAGTGAGCGAGCGAGCGCGCAGCTGCCTGCAGGGGCGCC
TGATGCGGTATTTTCTCCTTACGCATCTGTGCGGTATTTCACACCGCATA
[95 nt withheld, positions 2711-2805]
T
[46 nt withheld, positions 2807-2852]
C
[141 nt withheld, positions 2854-2994]
CCTTTGACGTTGGAGTCCACGTTCTTT
[37 nt withheld, positions 3022-3058]
ACTCTATCTCGGGCTATTCTTTTGATTTATAAGGGATTTTGCCGATTTCGGTCTATTGGTTAAAAAATGA
GCTGATTTAACAAAAATTTAACGCGAATTTTAACAAAATATTAACGTTTACAATTTTATGGTGCACTCTC
AGTACAATCTGCTCTGATGCCGCATAGTTAAGCCAGCCCCGACACCCGCCAACACCCGCTGACGCGCCCT
GACGGGCTTGTCTGCTCCCGGCATCCGCTTACAGACAAGCTGTGACCGTCTCCGGGAGCTGCATGTGTCA
GAGGTTTTCACCGTCATCACCGAAACGCGCGAGACGAAAGGGCCTCGTGATACGCCTATTTTTATAGGTT
AATGTCATGATAATAATGGTTTCTTAGACGTCAGGTGGCACTTTTCGGGGAAATGTGCGCGGAACCCCTA
TTTGTTTATTTTTCTAAATACATTCAAATATGTATCCGCTCATGAGACAATAACCCTGATAAATGCTTCA
ATAATATTGAAAAAGGAAGAGTATGAGTATTCAACATTTCCGTGTCGCCCTTATTCCCTTTTTTGCGGCA
TTTTGCCTTCCTGTTTTTGCTCACCCAGAAACGCTGGTGAAAGTAAAAGATGCTGAAGATCAGTTGGGTG
CACGAGTGGGTTACATCGAACTGGATCTCAACAGCGGTAAGATCCTTGAGAGTTTTCGCCCCGAAGAACG
TTTTCCAATGATGAGCACTTTTAAAGTTCTGCTATGTGGCGCGGTATTATCCCGTATTGACGCCGGGCAA
GAGCAACTCGGTCGCCGCATACACTATTCTCAGAATGACTTGGTTGAGTACTCACCAGTCACAGAAAAGC
ATCTTACGGATGGCATGACAGTAAGAGAATTATGCAGTGCTGCCATAACCATGAGTGATAACACTGCGGC
CAACTTACTTCTGACAACGATCGGAGGACCGAAGGAGCTAACCGCTTTTTTGCACAACATGGGGGATCAT
GTAACTCGCCTTGATCGTTGGGAACCGGAGCTGAATGAAGCCATACCAAACGACGAGCGTGACACCACGA
TGCCTGTAGCAATGGCAACAACGTTGCGCAAACTATTAACTGGCGAACTACTTACTCTAGCTTCCCGGCA
ACAATTAATAGACTGGATGGAGGCGGATAAAGTTGCAGGACCACTTCTGCGCTCGGCCCTTCCGGCTGGC
TGGTTTATTGCTGATAAATCTGGAGCCGGTGAGCGTGGGTCTCGCGGTATCATTGCAGCACTGGGGCCAG
ATGGTAAGCCCTCCCGTATCGTAGTTATCTACACGACGGGGAGTCAGGCAACTATGGATGAACGAAATAG
ACAGATCGCTGAGATAGGTGCCTCACTGATTAAGCATTGGTAACTGTCAGACCAAGTTTACTCATATATA
CTTTAGATTGATTTAAAACTTCATTTTTAATTTAAAAGGATCTAGGTGAAGATCCTTTTTGATAATCTCA
TGACCAAAATCCCTTAACGTGAGTTTTCGTTCCACTGAGCGTCAGACCCCGTAGAAAAGATCAAAGGATC
TTCTTGAGATCCTTTTTTTCTGCGCGTAATCTGCTGCTTGCAAACAAAAAAACCACCGCTACCAGCGGTG
GTTTGTTTGCCGGATCAAGAGCTACCAACTCTTTTTCCGAAGGTAACTGGCTTCAGCAGAGCGCAGATAC
CAAATACTGTTCTTCTAGTGTAGCCGTAGTTAGGCCACCACTTCAAGAACTCTGTAGCACCGCCTACATA
CCTCGCTCTGCTAATCCTGTTACCAGTGGCTGCTGCCAGTGGCGATAAGTCGTGTCTTACCGGGTTGGAC
TCAAGACGATAGTTACCGGATAAGGCGCAGCGGTCGGGCTGAACGGGGGGTTCGTGCACACAGCCCAGCT
TGGAGCGAACGACCTACACCGAACTGAGATACCTACAGCGTGAGCTATGAGAAAGCGCCACGCTTCCCGA
AGGGAGAAAGGCGGACAGGTATCCGGTAAGCGGCAGGGTCGGAACAGGAGAGCGCACGAGGGAGCTTCCA
GGGGGAAACGCCTGGTATCTTTATAGTCCTGTCGGGTTTCGCCACCTCTGACTTGAGCGTCGATTTTTGT
GATGCTCGTCAGGGGGGCGGAGCCTATGGAAAAACGCCAGCAACGCGGCCTTTTTACGGTTCCTGGCCTT
TTGCTGGCCTTTTGCTCACATGT
